>Addgene plasmid #55020 | mCherry-Cortactin-C-12 | addgene partial sequence | sequence record 97820 | mCherry-F 5'-ccccgtaatgcagaagaaga-3'
CCCCGAGGACGGCGCCCTGAAGGGCGAGATCAAGCAGAGGCTGAAGCTGAAGGACGGCGGCCACTACGAC
GCTGAGGTCAAGACCACCTACAAGGCCAAGAAGCCCGTGCAGCTGCCCGGCGCCTACAACGTCAACATCA
AGTTGGACATCACCTCCCACAACGAGGACTACACCATCGTGGAACAGTACGAACGCGCCGAGGGCCGCCA
CTCCACCGGCGGCATGGACGAGCTGTACAAGTCCGGACTCAGATCTCGAGCTCAAGCTTCGAATTCGATG
TGGAAAGCCTCTGCAGGCCATGCTGTGTCCATCACGCAGGATGATGGAGGAGCTGATGACTGGGAGACTG
ATCCTGATTTTGTGAATGATGTGAGTGAAAAGGAGCAGAGATGGGGTGCTAAAACCGTGCAGGGATCGGG
GCACCAGGAACACATCAACATTCACAAGCTTCGAGAGAATGTCTTCCAAGAACACCAGACGCTCAAGGAG
AAGGAGCTGGAAACGGGACCCAAGGCTTCCCACGGCTATGGCGGGAAGTTCGGTGTGGAGCAGGATAGGA
TGGACAGATCAGCCGTGGGCCATGAGTACCAGTCGAAGCTTTCCAAGCACTGCTCACAAGTGGACTCGGT
CCGGGGCTTCGGAGGCAAGTTCGGTGTCCAGATGGACAGGGTGGATCAGTCTGCTGTAGGCTTTGAATAC
CAGGGGAAGACTGAGAAGCATGCCTCCCAGAAAGACTACTCTAGTGGCTTCGGTGGCAAATACGGTGTGC
AAGCTGACCGTGTAGACAAGAGTGCCGTGGGCTTTGACTACCAGGGCAAGACGGAGAAGCATGAGTCTCA
GAAAGATTACTCCAA
