[The description below was written by a language model from this plasmid's Addgene catalogue record.]
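Description:
mCherry-Cortactin-C-12 is a mammalian expression plasmid built on the mCherry-C1 backbone (about 4.75 kb without the insert), designed to produce a red fluorescent fusion of mouse cortactin in cultured cells. It is maintained in E. coli as a high-copy plasmid under kanamycin selection, and it carries a neomycin resistance marker that allows G418 selection of transfected mammalian cells, for instance when deriving stable lines. No feature table accompanies the record, so the origin of replication and the exact arrangement of the resistance cassette are not stated. The use of an SV40 polyA reverse sequencing primer suggests that an SV40 polyadenylation signal lies downstream of the insert.

The payload is the Mus musculus cortactin coding sequence placed under the CMV promoter, a strong constitutive promoter in most mammalian cell types. mCherry is supplied by the backbone and sits at the N terminus of the fusion, so cortactin is attached to the C-terminal end of the fluorescent protein. The "C-12" in the name may refer to this orientation and a linker length, but the record does not explain it, and the cloning method is listed as unknown. Cortactin is an actin-binding protein, and the stated purpose of the construct is as a localization marker for actin-associated structures. The fusion can be imaged with the listed mCherry spectral properties, excitation at 587 nm and emission at 610 nm, making it suitable for live- or fixed-cell fluorescence microscopy, including multicolour experiments alongside spectrally distinct green or blue probes.
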