Addgene plasmid #55020: mCherry-Cortactin-C-12
Purpose: Localization: Actin Binding , Excitation: 587, Emission: 610
Depositing lab: Michael Davidson. Depositing organization: Florida State University, Tallahassee.
Backbone
  Vector backbone: mCherry-C1
  Backbone size w/o insert (bp): 4750
  Vector type: Mammalian Expression
  Selectable markers: Neomycin (select with G418)
Growth in bacteria
  Bacterial resistance: Kanamycin, 50 μg/mL
  Growth temperature: 37°C
  Growth strain: DH5alpha
  Copy number: High Copy
Gene/Insert
  Gene/Insert name: Cortactin (alt name: BC011434.1)
  Species: M. musculus (mouse)
  Promoter: CMV
  Tag / fusion protein: mCherry (N terminal on backbone)
  Cloning method: Unknown
  Sequencing primers: 5′ CMV-F; 3′ SV40pA-R
Terms and licenses: Academic/Nonprofit Terms; Industry Terms: Not Available to Industry
Depositor comments: . Excitation = 587; Emission = 610
How to cite: mCherry-Cortactin-C-12 was a gift from Michael Davidson (Addgene plasmid # 55020 ; http://n2t.net/addgene:55020 ; RRID:Addgene_55020)
